Addgene plasmid #162747: 8xNFAT-ZsG-mCD8
Purpose: NFAT-driven ZsGreen-1 reporter gene with mouse CD8 gene
Depositing lab: Maki Nakayama. Depositing organization: University of Colorado Denver and Anschutz Medical Campus. Publication: Multiplex T-cell Stimulation Assay Utilizing a T-cell Activation Reporter-based Detection System. Landry LG, Mann SE, Anderson AM, Nakayama M. Bio Protoc. 2021 Jan 20;11(2):e3883. doi: 10.21769/BioProtoc.3883. eCollection 2021 Jan 20. PubMed 33732772.
Backbone
  Vector backbone: pSIR
  Backbone manufacturer: Maki Nakayama
  Vector type: Mammalian Expression, Retroviral
Growth in bacteria
  Bacterial resistance: Ampicillin, 100 μg/mL
  Growth temperature: 37°C
  Growth strain: NEB Stable
  Copy number: High Copy
Gene/Insert
  Gene/Insert name: 8x of NFAT binding motif followed by ZsGreen-1 fluorescent protein gene
  Species: M. musculus (mouse)
  Cloning method: Gibson Cloning
Terms and licenses: Academic/Nonprofit Terms; Industry Terms: Not Available to Industry
Depositor comments: Second gene is mouse CD8
How to cite: 8xNFAT-ZsG-mCD8 was a gift from Maki Nakayama (Addgene plasmid # 162747 ; http://n2t.net/addgene:162747 ; RRID:Addgene_162747)
