[The description below was written by a language model from this plasmid's Addgene catalogue record and pLannotate feature annotations shown in this document.]
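Description:
8xNFAT-ZsG-mCD8 is a self-inactivating gammaretroviral vector built on the pSIR backbone for delivering a T-cell activation reporter together with the mouse CD8 co-receptor into mammalian cells. In bacteria it is maintained by a high-copy ColE1/pUC-type origin and selected with ampicillin through the AmpR (β-lactamase) gene. Short annotated fragments of rop, bom, lacZα and TcR appear to be non-functional remnants of earlier cloning vectors. For virus production, a CMV enhancer/promoter fused to a truncated 5' LTR drives transcription of the viral genome. This genome carries an MESV packaging signal and a truncated gag region lacking its start codon, and it ends in a ΔU3 3' LTR. Because the U3 deletion is copied to both LTRs during reverse transcription, the integrated provirus lacks LTR promoter activity, so the internal promoters work without viral interference.

The payload consists of two independent cassettes in the same orientation. In the first, eight tandem NFAT binding sites derived from the human IL-2 gene sit upstream of a minimal TATA-box promoter with low basal activity and control codon-optimized ZsGreen1. Green fluorescence therefore appears only when NFAT becomes active, as occurs after T-cell receptor signalling. In the second, the constitutive mouse PGK promoter expresses Cd8a and Cd8b joined by a P2A peptide, yielding both chains of the CD8 heterodimer from a single transcript. CD8 acts as the co-receptor for MHC class I–peptide complexes and so supports recognition by class I–restricted receptors. The associated publication describes a multiplex T-cell stimulation assay based on activation reporters, consistent with using this vector to generate reporter T cells whose antigen responses are read out by fluorescence.
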