Features (pLannotate 1.2.2; 28 found; start..end, strand, type, name):
     26..405     +  enhancer       CMV enhancer: human cytomegalovirus immediate early enhancer
    406..609     +  promoter       CMV promoter: human cytomegalovirus (CMV) immediate early promoter
    610..785     +  LTR            5' LTR (truncated): truncated long terminal repeat from Moloney murine sarcoma virus
    907..1181    +  misc_feature   MESV Ψ (fragment): packaging signal of murine embryonic stem cell virus
   1248..1664    +  CDS            gag (truncated): truncated Moloney murine leukemia virus (MMLV) gag gene lacking the start codon
   1698..1727    +  protein_bind   NFAT binding site: NFAT binding site from the human interleukin 2 (IL-2) gene (Mattila et al., 1990) NFAT transcription factor
   1728..1757    +  protein_bind   NFAT binding site: NFAT binding site from the human interleukin 2 (IL-2) gene (Mattila et al., 1990) NFAT transcription factor
   1758..1787    +  protein_bind   NFAT binding site: NFAT binding site from the human interleukin 2 (IL-2) gene (Mattila et al., 1990) NFAT transcription factor
   1788..1817    +  protein_bind   NFAT binding site: NFAT binding site from the human interleukin 2 (IL-2) gene (Mattila et al., 1990) NFAT transcription factor
   1818..1847    +  protein_bind   NFAT binding site: NFAT binding site from the human interleukin 2 (IL-2) gene (Mattila et al., 1990) NFAT transcription factor
   1848..1877    +  protein_bind   NFAT binding site: NFAT binding site from the human interleukin 2 (IL-2) gene (Mattila et al., 1990) NFAT transcription factor
   1878..1907    +  protein_bind   NFAT binding site: NFAT binding site from the human interleukin 2 (IL-2) gene (Mattila et al., 1990) NFAT transcription factor
   1908..1937    +  protein_bind   NFAT binding site: NFAT binding site from the human interleukin 2 (IL-2) gene (Mattila et al., 1990) NFAT transcription factor
   1949..1980    +  promoter       minP: minimal TATA-box promoter with low basal activity
   2000..2695    +  CDS            ZsGreen1: Zoanthus green fluorescent protein mammalian codon-optimized
   2718..3217    +  promoter       PGK promoter: mouse phosphoglycerate kinase 1 promoter
   3235..3975    +  CDS            Cd8a: CD8A_MOUSE - Also known as Lyt-2, Lyt2. Experimental evidence at protein level: Swiss-Prot protein existence level 1. Integral membrane glycoprotein that plays an essential role in the immune response and serves multiple functions in responses against both external and internal offenses. In T-cells, functions primarily as a coreceptor for MHC class I molecule:peptide complex. The antigens presented by class I peptides are derived from cytosolic proteins while class II derived from extracellular proteins. Interacts simultaneously with the T-cell receptor (TCR) and the MHC class I proteins prese
   3985..4040    +  CDS            P2A (fragment): 2A peptide from porcine teschovirus-1 polyprotein Eukaryotic ribosomes fail to insert a peptide bond between the Gly and Pro residues, yielding separate polypeptides.
   4042..4680    +  CDS            Cd8b: CD8B_MOUSE - Also known as Cd8b1, Ly-3, Lyt-3, Lyt3. Experimental evidence at protein level: Swiss-Prot protein existence level 1. Integral membrane glycoprotein that plays an essential role in the immune response and serves multiple functions in responses against both external and internal offenses. In T-cells, functions primarily as a coreceptor for MHC class I molecule:peptide complex. The antigens presented by class I peptides are derived from cytosolic proteins while class II derived from extracellular proteins. Interacts simultaneously with the T-cell receptor (TCR) and the MHC class I p
   4764..5189    +  LTR            3' LTR (ΔU3): self-inactivating 3' long terminal repeat (LTR) from Moloney murine leukemia virus
   5258..5298    +  CDS            rop (fragment): Rop protein, which maintains plasmids at low copy number; rop
   5359..5947    -  rep_origin     ori: high-copy-number ColE1/pMB1/pBR322/pUC origin of replication
   6118..6978    -  CDS            AmpR: β-lactamase; bla; confers resistance to ampicillin, carbenicillin, and related antibiotics
   6979..7083    -  promoter       AmpR promoter: bla
   7178..7213    +  CDS            rop (fragment): Rop protein, which maintains plasmids at low copy number; rop
   7315..7414    +  misc_feature   bom (fragment): basis of mobility region from pBR322
   7420..7569    -  CDS            lacZα (fragment): LacZα fragment of β-galactosidase; lacZ fragment
   7569..7770    -  CDS            TcR (fragment): tetracycline efflux protein; tet; confers resistance to tetracycline
>Addgene plasmid #162747 | 8xNFAT-ZsG-mCD8 | addgene full sequence | sequence record 320947 | Addgene NGS Result
GATATCCCAACATTACCGCCATGTTGACATTGATTATTGACTAGTTATTAATAGTAATCAATTACGGGGT
CATTAGTTCATAGCCCATATATGGAGTTCCGCGTTACATAACTTACGGTAAATGGCCCGCCTGGCTGACC
GCCCAACGACCCCCGCCCATTGACGTCAATAATGACGTATGTTCCCATAGTAACGCCAATAGGGACTTTC
CATTGACGTCAATGGGTGGAGTATTTACGGTAAACTGCCCACTTGGCAGTACATCAAGTGTATCATATGC
CAAGTACGCCCCCTATTGACGTCAATGACGGTAAATGGCCCGCCTGGCATTATGCCCAGTACATGACCTT
ATGGGACTTTCCTACTTGGCAGTACATCTACGTATTAGTCATCGCTATTACCATGGTGATGCGGTTTTGG
CAGTACATCAATGGGCGTGGATAGCGGTTTGACTCACGGGGATTTCCAAGTCTCCACCCCATTGACGTCA
ATGGGAGTTTGTTTTGGCACCAAAATCAACGGGACTTTCCAAAATGTCGTAACAACTCCGCCCCATTGAC
GCAAATGGGCGGTAGGCGTGTACGGTGGGAGGTCTATATAAGCAGAGCTCAATAAAAGAGCCCACAACCC
CTCACTCGGCGCGCCAGTCTTCCGATAGACTGCGTCGCCCGGGTACCCGTATTCCCAATAAAGCCTCTTG
CTGTTTGCATCCGAATCGTGGTCTCGCTGTTCCTTGGGAGGGTCTCCTCTGAGTGATTGACTACCCACGA
CGGGGGTCTTTCATTTGGGGGCTCGTCCGGGATTTGGAGACCCCTGCCCAGGGACCACCGACCCACCACC
GGGAGGTAAGCTGGCCAGCAACTTATCTGTGTCTGTCCGATTGTCTAGTGTCTATGTTTGATGTTATGCG
CCTGCGTCTGTACTAGTTAGCTAACTAGCTCTGTATCTGGCGGACCCGTGGTGGAACTGACGAGTTCTGA
ACACCCGGCCGCAACCCTGGGAGACGTCCCAGGGACTTTGGGGGCCGTTTTTGTGGCCCGACCTGAGGAA
GGGAGTCGATGTGGAATCCGACCCCGTCAGGATATGTGGTTCTGGTAGGAGACGAGAACCTAAAACAGTT
CCCGCCTCCGTCTGAATTTTTGCTTTCGGTTTGGAACCGAAGCCGCGCGTCTTGTCTGCTGCAGCGCTGC
AGCATCGTTCTGTGTTGTCTCTGTCTGACTGTGTTTCTGTATTTGTCTGAAAATTAGGGCCAGACTGTTA
CCACTCCCTTAAGTTTGACCTTAGGTCACTGGAAAGATGTCGAGCGGATCGCTCACAACCAGTCGGTAGA
TGTCAAGAAGAGACGTTGGGTTACCTTCTGCTCTGCAGAATGGCCAACCTTTAACGTCGGATGGCCGCGA
GACGGCACCTTTAACCGAGACCTCATCACCCAGGTTAAGATCAAGGTCTTTTCACCTGGCCCGCATGGAC
ACCCAGACCAGGTCCCCTACATCGTGACCTGGGAAGCCTTGGCTTTTGACCCCCCTCCCTGGGTCAAGCC
CTTTGTACACCCTAAGCCTCCGCCTCCTCTTCCTCCATCCGCCCCGTCTCTCCCCCTTGAACCTCCTCGT
TCGACCCCGCCTCGATCCTCCCTTTATCCAGCCCTCACTCCTTCTCTAGGCGCCGGAATTGAAGATCATC
ATGTCTGGATCCAAGCTGGAGGAAAAACTGTTTCATACAGAAGGCGTGGAGGAAAAACTGTTTCATACAG
AAGGCGTGGAGGAAAAACTGTTTCATACAGAAGGCGTGGAGGAAAAACTGTTTCATACAGAAGGCGTGGA
GGAAAAACTGTTTCATACAGAAGGCGTGGAGGAAAAACTGTTTCATACAGAAGGCGTGGAGGAAAAACTG
TTTCATACAGAAGGCGTGGAGGAAAAACTGTTTCATACAGAAGGCGTCGCGGAGACTCTAGAGGGTATAT
AATGGAAGCTCGAATTCCAGTCCCCGAGATCTCGCCACCATGGCCCAGTCCAAGCACGGCCTGACCAAGG
AGATGACCATGAAGTACCGCATGGAGGGCTGCGTGGACGGCCACAAGTTCGTGATCACCGGCGAGGGCAT
CGGCTACCCCTTCAAGGGCAAGCAGGCCATCAACCTGTGCGTGGTGGAGGGCGGCCCCTTGCCCTTCGCC
GAGGACATCTTGTCCGCCGCCTTCATGTACGGCAACCGCGTGTTCACCGAGTACCCCCAGGACATCGTCG
ACTACTTCAAGAACTCCTGCCCCGCCGGCTACACCTGGGACCGCTCCTTCCTGTTCGAGGACGGCGCCGT
GTGCATCTGCAACGCCGACATCACCGTGAGCGTGGAGGAGAACTGCATGTACCACGAGTCCAAGTTCTAC
GGCGTGAACTTCCCCGCCGACGGCCCCGTGATGAAGAAGATGACCGACAACTGGGAGCCCTCCTGCGAGA
AGATCATCCCCGTGCCCAAGCAGGGCATCTTGAAGGGCGACGTGAGCATGTACCTGCTGCTGAAGGACGG
TGGCCGCTTGCGCTGCCAGTTCGACACCGTGTACAAGGCCAAGTCCGTGCCCCGCAAGATGCCCGACTGG
CACTTCATCCAGCACAAGCTGACCCGCGAGGACCGCAGCGACGCCAAGAACCAGAAGTGGCACCTGACCG
AGCACGCCATCGCCTCCGGCTCCGCCTTGCCCTGACTCGAGGTTAACGAATTCTACCGGGTAGGGGAGGC
GCTTTTCCCAAGGCAGTCTGGAGCATGCGCTTTAGCAGCCCCGCTGGGCACTTGGCGCTACACAAGTGGC
CTCTGGCCTCGCACACATTCCACATCCACCGGTAGGCGCCAACCGGCTCCGTTCTTTGGTGGCCCCTTCG
CGCCACCTTCTACTCCTCCCCTAGTCAGGAAGTTCCCCCCCGCCCCGCAGCTCGCGTCGTGCAGGACGTG
ACAAATGGAAGTAGCACGTCTCACTAGTCTCGTGCAGATGGACAGCACCGCTGAGCAATGGAAGCGGGTA
GGCCTTTGGGGCAGCGGCCAATAGCAGCTTTGCTCCTTCGCTTTCTGGGCTCAGAGGCTGGGAAGGGGTG
GGTCCGGGGGCGGGCTCAGGGGCGGGCTCAGGGGCGGGGCGGGCGCCCGAAGGTCCTCCGGAGGCCCGGC
ATTCTGCACGCTTCAAAAGCGCACGTCTGCCGCGCTGTTCTCCTCTTCCTCATCTCCGGGCCTTTCGACC
TGCATCCCGCCACCATGGCCTCACCGTTGACCCGCTTTCTGTCGCTGAACCTGCTGCTGCTGGGTGAGTC
GATTATCCTGGGGAGTGGAGAAGCTAAGCCACAGGCACCCGAACTCCGAATCTTTCCAAAGAAAATGGAC
GCCGAACTTGGCCAGAAGGTGGACCTGGTATGTGAAGTGTTGGGGTCCGTTTCGCAAGGATGCTCTTGGC
TCTTCCAGAACTCCAGCTCCAAACTCCCCCAGCCCACCTTCGTTGTCTATATGGCTTCATCCCACAACAA
GATAACGTGGGACGAGAAGCTGAATTCGTCGAAACTGTTTTCTGCCATGAGGGACACGAATAATAAGTAC
GTTCTCACCCTGAACAAGTTCAGCAAGGAAAACGAAGGCTACTATTTCTGCTCAGTCATCAGCAACTCGG
TGATGTACTTCAGTTCTGTCGTGCCAGTCCTTCAGAAAGTGAACTCTACTACTACCAAGCCAGTGCTGCG
AACTCCCTCACCTGTGCACCCTACCGGGACATCTCAGCCCCAGAGACCAGAAGATTGTCGGCCCCGTGGC
TCAGTGAAGGGGACCGGATTGGACTTCGCCTGTGATATTTACATCTGGGCACCCTTGGCCGGAATCTGCG
TGGCCCTTCTGCTGTCCTTGATCATCACTCTCATCTGCTACCACAGGAGCCGAAAGCGTGTTTGCAAATG
TCCCAGGCCGCTAGTCAGACAGGAAGGCAAGCCCAGACCTTCAGAGAAAATTGTGGGCTCCGGAGCCACG
AACTTCTCTCTGTTAAAGCAAGCAGGAGACGTGGAAGAAAACCCCGGTCCCATGCAGCCATGGCTCTGGC
TGGTCTTCAGTATGAAGCTGGCAGCTCTCTGGAGCAGCTCTGCCCTCATTCAGACCCCTTCGTCCCTGCT
GGTTCAAACCAACCATACGGCAAAGATGTCCTGTGAGGTTAAAAGCATCTCTAAGTTAACAAGCATCTAC
TGGCTGCGGGAGCGCCAGGACCCCAAGGACAAGTACTTTGAGTTCCTGGCCTCCTGGAGTTCTTCCAAAG
GAGTTTTGTATGGTGAAAGTGTGGACAAGAAAAGAAATATAATTCTTGAGTCTTCAGACTCAAGCCGGCC
CTTTCTCAGTATCATGAATGTGAAGCCAGAGGACAGTGACTTCTACTTCTGCGCGACGGTTGGGAGCCCC
AAGATGGTCTTTGGGACAGGGACGAAGCTGACTGTGGTTGATGTCCTTCCTACAACTGCCCCAACCAAGA
AGACTACCCTGAAGATGAAGAAGAAGAAGCAATGCCCGTTCCCCCACCCAGAGACCCAGAAGGGCCTGAC
ATGCAGCCTTACCACCCTCAGCCTGCTGGTAGTCTGCATCCTGCTTCTGCTGGCATTCCTCGGAGTGGCC
GTCTACTTTTACTGTGTGCGGAGGAGAGCCCGAATTCACTTCATGAAACAGTTTCACAAATGAAAGCTTC
ACCAGCTGAAGCCTATAGAGTACGAGCCATAGATAAAATAAAAGATTTTATTTAGTCTCCAGAAAAAGGG
GGGAATGAAAGACCCCACCTGTAGGTTTGGCAAGCTAGCTTAAGTAACGCCATTTTGCAAGGCATGGAAA
AATACATAACTGAGAATAGAGAAGTTCAGATCAAGGTCAGGAACAGATGGAACAGGGTCGACCCTAGAGA
ACCATCAGATGTTTCCAGGGTGCCCCAAGGACCTGAAATGACCCTGTGCCTTATTTGAACTAACCAATCA
GTTCGCTTCTCGCTTCTGTTCGCGCGCTTCTGCTCCCCGAGCTCAATAAAAGAGCCCACAACCCCTCACT
CGGGGCGCCAGTCCTCCGATTGACTGAGTCGCCCGGGTACCCGTGTATCCAATAAACCCTCTTGCAGTTG
CATCCGACTTGTGGTCTCGCTGTTCCTTGGGAGGGTCTCCTCTGAGTGATTGACTACCCGTCAGCGGGGG
TCTTTCATTTGGGGGCTCGTCCGGGATCGGGAGACCCCTGCCCAGGGACCACCGACCCACCACCGGGAGG
TAAGCTGGCTGCCTCGCGCGTTTCGGTGATGACGGTGAAAACCTCTGACATGTGAGCAAAAGGCCAGCAA
AAGGCCAGGAACCGTAAAAAGGCCGCGTTGCTGGCGTTTTTCCATAGGCTCCGCCCCCCTGACGAGCATC
ACAAAAATCGACGCTCAAGTCAGAGGTGGCGAAACCCGACAGGACTATAAAGATACCAGGCGTTTCCCCC
TGGAAGCTCCCTCGTGCGCTCTCCTGTTCCGACCCTGCCGCTTACCGGATACCTGTCCGCCTTTCTCCCT
TCGGGAAGCGTGGCGCTTTCTCATAGCTCACGCTGTAGGTATCTCAGTTCGGTGTAGGTCGTTCGCTCCA
AGCTGGGCTGTGTGCACGAACCCCCCGTTCAGCCCGACCGCTGCGCCTTATCCGGTAACTATCGTCTTGA
GTCCAACCCGGTAAGACACGACTTATCGCCACTGGCAGCAGCCACTGGTAACAGGATTAGCAGAGCGAGG
TATGTAGGCGGTGCTACAGAGTTCTTGAAGTGGTGGCCTAACTACGGCTACACTAGAAGAACAGTATTTG
GTATCTGCGCTCTGCTGAAGCCAGTTACCTTCGGAAAAAGAGTTGGTAGCTCTTGATCCGGCAAACAAAC
CACCGCTGGTAGCGGTGGTTTTTTTGTTTGCAAGCAGCAGATTACGCGCAGAAAAAAAGGATCTCAAGAA
GATCCTTTGATCTTTTCTACGGGGTCTGACGCTCAGTGGAACGAAAACTCACGTTAAGGGATTTTGGTCA
TGAGATTATCAAAAAGGATCTTCACCTAGATCCTTTTAAATTAAAAATGAAGTTTTAAATCAATCTAAAG
TATATATGAGTAAACTTGGTCTGACAGTTACCAATGCTTAATCAGTGAGGCACCTATCTCAGCGATCTGT
CTATTTCGTTCATCCATAGTTGCCTGACTCCCCGTCGTGTAGATAACTACGATACGGGAGGGCTTACCAT
CTGGCCCCAGTGCTGCAATGATACCGCGAGACCCACGCTCACCGGCTCCAGATTTATCAGCAATAAACCA
GCCAGCCGGAAGGGCCGAGCGCAGAAGTGGTCCTGCAACTTTATCCGCCTCCATCCAGTCTATTAATTGT
TGCCGGGAAGCTAGAGTAAGTAGTTCGCCAGTTAATAGTTTGCGCAACGTTGTTGCCATTGCTACAGGCA
TCGTGGTGTCACGCTCGTCGTTTGGTATGGCTTCATTCAGCTCCGGTTCCCAACGATCAAGGCGAGTTAC
ATGATCCCCCATGTTGTGCAAAAAAGCGGTTAGCTCCTTCGGTCCTCCGATCGTTGTCAGAAGTAAGTTG
GCCGCAGTGTTATCACTCATGGTTATGGCAGCACTGCATAATTCTCTTACTGTCATGCCATCCGTAAGAT
GCTTTTCTGTGACTGGTGAGTACTCAACCAAGTCATTCTGAGAATAGTGTATGCGGCGACCGAGTTGCTC
TTGCCCGGCGTCAATACGGGATAATACCGCGCCACATAGCAGAACTTTAAAAGTGCTCATCATTGGAAAA
CGTTCTTCGGGGCGAAAACTCTCAAGGATCTTACCGCTGTTGAGATCCAGTTCGATGTAACCCACTCGTG
CACCCAACTGATCTTCAGCATCTTTTACTTTCACCAGCGTTTCTGGGTGAGCAAAAACAGGAAGGCAAAA
TGCCGCAAAAAAGGGAATAAGGGCGACACGGAAATGTTGAATACTCATACTCTTCCTTTTTCAATATTAT
TGAAGCATTTATCAGGGTTATTGTCTCATGAGCGGATACATATTTGAATGTATTTAGAAAAATAAACAAA
TAGGGGTTCCGCGCACATTTCCCCGAAAAGTGCCACCTGACGTCTAAGAAACCATTATTATCATGACATT
AACCTATAAAAATAGGCGTATCACGAGGCCCTTTCGTCTCGCGCGTTTCGGTGATGACGGTGAAAACCTC
TGACACATGCAGCTCCCGGAGACGGTCACAGCTTGTCTGTAAGCGGATGCCGGGAGCAGACAAGCCCGTC
AGGGCGCGTCAGCGGGTGTTGGCGGGTGTCGGGGCTGGCTTAACTATGCGGCATCAGAGCAGATTGTACT
GAGAGTGCACCATATGCGGTGTGAAATACCGCACAGATGCGTAAGGAGAAAATACCGCATCAGGCGCCAT
TCGCCATTCAGGCTGCGCAACTGTTGGGAAGGGCGATCGGTGCGGGCCTCTTCGCTATTACGCCAGCTGG
CGAAAGGGGGATGTGCTGCAAGGCGATTAAGTTGGGTAACGCCAGGGTTTTCCCAGTCACGACGTTGTAA
AACGACGGCGCAAGGAATGGTGCATGCAAGGAGATGGCGCCCAACAGTCCCCCGGCCACGGGGCCTGCCA
CCATACCCACGCCGAAACAAGCGCTCATGAGCCCGAAGTGGCGAGCCCGATCTTCCCCATCGGTGATGTC
GGCGATATAGGCGCCAGCAACCGCACCTGTGGCGCCGGTGATGCCGGCCACGATGCGTCCGGCGTAGAGG
CGATTAGTCCAATTTGTTAAAGACAG
